Addgene plasmid #250101: pGEX-Magi-1-PDZ-4
Purpose: Bacterial expression of Magi-1 PDZ domain 4
Depositing lab: Mark Bedford. Depositing organization: University of Texas MD Anderson Cancer Center. Publication: PRMT5 C-terminal Phosphorylation Modulates a 14-3-3/PDZ Interaction Switch. Espejo AB, Gao G, Black K, Gayatri S, Veland N, Kim J, Chen T, Sudol M, Walker C, Bedford MT. J Biol Chem. 2017 Feb 10;292(6):2255-2265. doi: 10.1074/jbc.M116.760330. Epub 2016 Dec 28. PubMed 28031468.
Backbone
  Vector backbone: pGEX-4T-1
  Backbone size w/o insert (bp): 4900
  Vector type: Bacterial Expression
Growth in bacteria
  Bacterial resistance: Ampicillin, 100 μg/mL
  Growth temperature: 37°C
  Growth strain: DH5alpha
  Copy number: High Copy
Gene/Insert
  Gene/Insert name: Magi-1 (4/6)
  Species: M. musculus (mouse)
  Insert size (bp): 261
  Mutation: None
  Entrez Gene: Magi1 (a.k.a. AIP3, BAP1, Baiap1, Gukmi1, MAGI1c, Magi-1, TNRC19, WWP3, mKIAA4129)
  Cloning method: Restriction Enzyme; 5′ cloning site Unknown (unknown if destroyed)
Terms and licenses: Academic/Nonprofit Terms; Industry Terms: Not Available to Industry
Depositor comments: UniProt ID: Q6RHR9
How to cite: pGEX-Magi-1-PDZ-4 was a gift from Mark Bedford (Addgene plasmid # 250101 ; http://n2t.net/addgene:250101 ; RRID:Addgene_250101)
