[The description below was written by a language model from this plasmid's Addgene catalogue record and pLannotate feature annotations shown in this document.]
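Description:
pGEX-Magi-1-PDZ-4 is a bacterial expression plasmid built on the pGEX-4T-1 backbone for producing the fourth of the six PDZ domains of mouse Magi-1 (Magi1, a membrane-associated guanylate kinase scaffolding protein found at cell-cell junctions) as a glutathione S-transferase fusion. The sequenced plasmid is about 5.2 kb. It replicates in E. coli from a ColE1/pMB1-type origin, recorded as high copy, and is selected with ampicillin through the β-lactamase (AmpR) gene and its own promoter.

The expression cassette consists of the hybrid tac promoter followed by a lac operator, driving the Schistosoma japonicum GST coding sequence. The short Magi1 fragment lies immediately downstream on the same strand, consistent with an N-terminal GST fusion. The catalogue lists the insert as 261 bp with no mutations; the annotation tool matched roughly 250 bp of it to the rat Magi1 orthologue, which reflects database similarity, and the recorded species is mouse. The plasmid also carries lacI with its promoter, so the lac repressor keeps the tac promoter off until IPTG is added. The remaining annotations (a lacZα segment with lac promoter and CAP site, and small rop, bom and yciV fragments) are residual backbone sequences with no role in expression. The restriction sites used for cloning are not recorded.

The GST tag allows the PDZ domain to be purified on glutathione resin and used in pull-down or domain-array binding assays. The associated publication concerns a phosphorylation-regulated switch between 14-3-3 and PDZ domain binding at the PRMT5 C-terminus, which suggests this construct served as an isolated PDZ domain reagent for such interaction studies.
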