Features (pLannotate 1.2.2; 17 found; start..end, strand, type, name):
    181..209     +  promoter       tac promoter: strong E. coli promoter; hybrid between the trp and lac UV5 promoters
    217..233     +  protein_bind   lac operator: The lac repressor binds to the lac operator to inhibit transcription in E. coli. This inhibition can be relieved by adding lactose or isopropyl-β-D-thiogalactopyranoside (IPTG). lac repressor encoded by lacI
    256..909     +  CDS            GST26_SCHJA: Experimental evidence at protein level: Swiss-Prot protein existence level 1. GST isoenzymes appear to play a central role in the parasite detoxification system. Other functions are also suspected including a role in increasing the solubility of haematin in the parasite gut. From Schistosoma japonicum (Blood fluke).
    934..1182    +  CDS            Magi1 (fragment): MAGI1_RAT - Also known as Baiap1, Bap1. Experimental evidence at protein level: Swiss-Prot protein existence level 1. May play a role as scaffolding protein at cell-cell junctions. May regulate acid-induced ASIC3 currents by modulating its expression at the cell surface. From Rattus norvegicus (Rat).
   1215..1254    +  CDS            rop (fragment): Rop protein, which maintains plasmids at low copy number; rop
   1356..1396    +  misc_feature   bom (fragment): basis of mobility region from pBR322
   1501..1605    +  promoter       AmpR promoter: bla
   1606..2466    +  CDS            AmpR: β-lactamase; bla; confers resistance to ampicillin, carbenicillin, and related antibiotics
   2637..3225    +  rep_origin     ori: high-copy-number ColE1/pMB1/pBR322/pUC origin of replication
   3411..3462    -  misc_feature   bom (fragment): basis of mobility region from pBR322
   3469..3546    +  promoter       lacI promoter: lacI
   3547..4629    +  CDS            lacI: lac repressor; lacI; The lac repressor binds to the lac operator to inhibit transcription in E. coli. This inhibition can be relieved by adding lactose or isopropyl-β-D-thiogalactopyranoside (IPTG).
   4642..4663    +  protein_bind   CAP binding site: CAP binding activates transcription in the presence of cAMP. E. coli catabolite activator protein
   4678..4708    +  promoter       lac promoter: promoter for the E. coli lac operon
   4716..4732    +  protein_bind   lac operator: The lac repressor binds to the lac operator to inhibit transcription in E. coli. This inhibition can be relieved by adding lactose or isopropyl-β-D-thiogalactopyranoside (IPTG). lac repressor encoded by lacI
   4752..4925    +  CDS            lacZα: LacZα fragment of β-galactosidase; lacZ fragment
   5189..105     -  CDS            yciV (fragment) (across the origin): RNAAM_ECOLI - Also known as trpH From Escherichia coli (strain K12).
>Addgene plasmid #250101 | pGEX-Magi-1-PDZ-4 | addgene full sequence | sequence record 498153 | Addgene NGS Result
CTTATCGACTGCACGGTGCACCAATGCTTCTGGCGTCAGGCAGCCATCGGAAGCTGTGGTATGGCTGTGC
AGGTCGTAAATCACTGCATAATTCGTGTCGCTCAAGGCGCACTCCCGTTCTGGATAATGTTTTTTGCGCC
GACATCATAACGGTTCTGGCAAATATTCTGAAATGAGCTGTTGACAATTAATCATCGGCTCGTATAATGT
GTGGAATTGTGAGCGGATAACAATTTCACACAGGAAACAGTATTCATGTCCCCTATACTAGGTTATTGGA
AAATTAAGGGCCTTGTGCAACCCACTCGACTTCTTTTGGAATATCTTGAAGAAAAATATGAAGAGCATTT
GTATGAGCGCGATGAAGGTGATAAATGGCGAAACAAAAAGTTTGAATTGGGTTTGGAGTTTCCCAATCTT
CCTTATTATATTGATGGTGATGTTAAATTAACACAGTCTATGGCCATCATACGTTATATAGCTGACAAGC
ACAACATGTTGGGTGGTTGTCCAAAAGAGCGTGCAGAGATTTCAATGCTTGAAGGAGCGGTTTTGGATAT
TAGATACGGTGTTTCGAGAATTGCATATAGTAAAGACTTTGAAACTCTCAAAGTTGATTTTCTTAGCAAG
CTACCTGAAATGCTGAAAATGTTCGAAGATCGTTTATGTCATAAAACATATTTAAATGGTGATCATGTAA
CCCATCCTGACTTCATGTTGTATGACGCTCTTGATGTTGTTTTATACATGGACCCAATGTGCCTGGATGC
GTTCCCAAAATTAGTTTGTTTTAAAAAACGTATTGAAGCTATCCCACAAATTGATAAGTACTTGAAATCC
AGCAAGTATATAGCATGGCCTTTGCAGGGCTGGCAAGCCACGTTTGGTGGTGGCGACCATCCTCCAAAAT
CGGATCTGGTTCCGCGTGGATCCGACATATTTCTGTGGCGTAAAGAAACGGGCTTTGGTTTTCGCATCCT
GGGTGGCAACGAACCAGGCGAACCTATATACATCGGTCATATCGTTCCGTTAGGTGCTGCGGATACAGAT
GGTCGTCTGCGCTCAGGCGATGAATTAATTTGTGTGGATGGCACGCCGGTCATTGGTAAATCACATCAGT
TAGTTGTTCAGCTGATGCAGCAGGCCGCTAAACAGGGCCATGTTAATCTGACAGTGCGTCGCCTCGAGCG
GCCGCATCGTGACTGACTGACGATCTGCCTCGCGCGTTTCGGTGATGACGGTGAAAACCTCTGACACATG
CAGCTCCCGGAGACGGTCACAGCTTGTCTGTAAGCGGATGCCGGGAGCAGACAAGCCCGTCAGGGCGCGT
CAGCGGGTGTTGGCGGGTGTCGGGGCGCAGCCATGACCCAGTCACGTAGCGATAGCGGAGTGTATAATTC
TTGAAGACGAAAGGGCCTCGTGATACGCCTATTTTTATAGGTTAATGTCATGATAATAATGGTTTCTTAG
ACGTCAGGTGGCACTTTTCGGGGAAATGTGCGCGGAACCCCTATTTGTTTATTTTTCTAAATACATTCAA
ATATGTATCCGCTCATGAGACAATAACCCTGATAAATGCTTCAATAATATTGAAAAAGGAAGAGTATGAG
TATTCAACATTTCCGTGTCGCCCTTATTCCCTTTTTTGCGGCATTTTGCCTTCCTGTTTTTGCTCACCCA
GAAACGCTGGTGAAAGTAAAAGATGCTGAAGATCAGTTGGGTGCACGAGTGGGTTACATCGAACTGGATC
TCAACAGCGGTAAGATCCTTGAGAGTTTTCGCCCCGAAGAACGTTTTCCAATGATGAGCACTTTTAAAGT
TCTGCTATGTGGCGCGGTATTATCCCGTGTTGACGCCGGGCAAGAGCAACTCGGTCGCCGCATACACTAT
TCTCAGAATGACTTGGTTGAGTACTCACCAGTCACAGAAAAGCATCTTACGGATGGCATGACAGTAAGAG
AATTATGCAGTGCTGCCATAACCATGAGTGATAACACTGCGGCCAACTTACTTCTGACAACGATCGGAGG
ACCGAAGGAGCTAACCGCTTTTTTGCACAACATGGGGGATCATGTAACTCGCCTTGATCGTTGGGAACCG
GAGCTGAATGAAGCCATACCAAACGACGAGCGTGACACCACGATGCCTGCAGCAATGGCAACAACGTTGC
GCAAACTATTAACTGGCGAACTACTTACTCTAGCTTCCCGGCAACAATTAATAGACTGGATGGAGGCGGA
TAAAGTTGCAGGACCACTTCTGCGCTCGGCCCTTCCGGCTGGCTGGTTTATTGCTGATAAATCTGGAGCC
GGTGAGCGTGGGTCTCGCGGTATCATTGCAGCACTGGGGCCAGATGGTAAGCCCTCCCGTATCGTAGTTA
TCTACACGACGGGGAGTCAGGCAACTATGGATGAACGAAATAGACAGATCGCTGAGATAGGTGCCTCACT
GATTAAGCATTGGTAACTGTCAGACCAAGTTTACTCATATATACTTTAGATTGATTTAAAACTTCATTTT
TAATTTAAAAGGATCTAGGTGAAGATCCTTTTTGATAATCTCATGACCAAAATCCCTTAACGTGAGTTTT
CGTTCCACTGAGCGTCAGACCCCGTAGAAAAGATCAAAGGATCTTCTTGAGATCCTTTTTTTCTGCGCGT
AATCTGCTGCTTGCAAACAAAAAAACCACCGCTACCAGCGGTGGTTTGTTTGCCGGATCAAGAGCTACCA
ACTCTTTTTCCGAAGGTAACTGGCTTCAGCAGAGCGCAGATACCAAATACTGTCCTTCTAGTGTAGCCGT
AGTTAGGCCACCACTTCAAGAACTCTGTAGCACCGCCTACATACCTCGCTCTGCTAATCCTGTTACCAGT
GGCTGCTGCCAGTGGCGATAAGTCGTGTCTTACCGGGTTGGACTCAAGACGATAGTTACCGGATAAGGCG
CAGCGGTCGGGCTGAACGGGGGGTTCGTGCACACAGCCCAGCTTGGAGCGAACGACCTACACCGAACTGA
GATACCTACAGCGTGAGCTATGAGAAAGCGCCACGCTTCCCGAAGGGAGAAAGGCGGACAGGTATCCGGT
AAGCGGCAGGGTCGGAACAGGAGAGCGCACGAGGGAGCTTCCAGGGGGAAACGCCTGGTATCTTTATAGT
CCTGTCGGGTTTCGCCACCTCTGACTTGAGCGTCGATTTTTGTGATGCTCGTCAGGGGGGCGGAGCCTAT
GGAAAAACGCCAGCAACGCGGCCTTTTTACGGTTCCTGGCCTTTTGCTGGCCTTTTGCTCACATGTTCTT
TCCTGCGTTATCCCCTGATTCTGTGGATAACCGTATTACCGCCTTTGAGTGAGCTGATACCGCTCGCCGC
AGCCGAACGACCGAGCGCAGCGAGTCAGTGAGCGAGGAAGCGGAAGAGCGCCTGATGCGGTATTTTCTCC
TTACGCATCTGTGCGGTATTTCACACCGCATAAATTCCGACACCATCGAATGGCGCAAAACCTTTCGCGG
TATGGCATGATAGCGCCCGGAAGAGAGTCAATTCAGGGTGGTGAATGTGAAACCAGTAACGTTATACGAT
GTCGCAGAGTATGCCGGTGTCTCTTATCAGACCGTTTCCCGCGTGGTGAACCAGGCCAGCCACGTTTCTG
CGAAAACGCGGGAAAAAGTGGAAGCGGCGATGGCGGAGCTGAATTACATTCCCAACCGCGTGGCACAACA
ACTGGCGGGCAAACAGTCGTTGCTGATTGGCGTTGCCACCTCCAGTCTGGCCCTGCACGCGCCGTCGCAA
ATTGTCGCGGCGATTAAATCTCGCGCCGATCAACTGGGTGCCAGCGTGGTGGTGTCGATGGTAGAACGAA
GCGGCGTCGAAGCCTGTAAAGCGGCGGTGCACAATCTTCTCGCGCAACGCGTCAGTGGGCTGATCATTAA
CTATCCGCTGGATGACCAGGATGCCATTGCTGTGGAAGCTGCCTGCACTAATGTTCCGGCGTTATTTCTT
GATGTCTCTGACCAGACACCCATCAACAGTATTATTTTCTCCCATGAAGACGGTACGCGACTGGGCGTGG
AGCATCTGGTCGCATTGGGTCACCAGCAAATCGCGCTGTTAGCGGGCCCATTAAGTTCTGTCTCGGCGCG
TCTGCGTCTGGCTGGCTGGCATAAATATCTCACTCGCAATCAAATTCAGCCGATAGCGGAACGGGAAGGC
GACTGGAGTGCCATGTCCGGTTTTCAACAAACCATGCAAATGCTGAATGAGGGCATCGTTCCCACTGCGA
TGCTGGTTGCCAACGATCAGATGGCGCTGGGCGCAATGCGCGCCATTACCGAGTCCGGGCTGCGCGTTGG
TGCGGATATCTCGGTAGTGGGATACGACGATACCGAAGACAGCTCATGTTATATCCCGCCGTTAACCACC
ATCAAACAGGATTTTCGCCTGCTGGGGCAAACCAGCGTGGACCGCTTGCTGCAACTCTCTCAGGGCCAGG
CGGTGAAGGGCAATCAGCTGTTGCCCGTCTCACTGGTGAAAAGAAAAACCACCCTGGCGCCCAATACGCA
AACCGCCTCTCCCCGCGCGTTGGCCGATTCATTAATGCAGCTGGCACGACAGGTTTCCCGACTGGAAAGC
GGGCAGTGAGCGCAACGCAATTAATGTAAGTTAGCTCACTCATTAGGCACCCCAGGCTTTACACTTTATG
CTTCCGGCTCGTATGTTGTGTGGAATTGTGAGCGGATAACAATTTCACACAGGAAACAGCTATGACCATG
ATTACGGATTCACTGGCCGTCGTTTTACAACGTCGTGACTGGGAAAACCCTGGCGTTACCCAACTTAATC
GCCTTGCAGCACATCCCCCTTTCGCCAGCTGGCGTAATAGCGAAGAGGCCCGCACCGATCGCCCTTCCCA
ACAGTTGCGCAGCCTGAATGGCGAATGGCGCTTTGCCTGGTTTCCGGCACCAGAAGCGGTGCCGGAAAGC
TGGCTGGAGTGCGATCTTCCTGAGGCCGATACTGTCGTCGTCCCCTCAAACTGGCAGATGCACGGTTACG
ATGCGCCCATCTACACCAACGTGACCTATCCCATTACGGTCAATCCGCCGTTTGTTCCCACGGAGAATCC
GACGGGTTGTTACTCGCTCACATTTAATGTTGATGAAAGCTGGCTACAGGAAGGCCAGACGCGAATTATT
TTTGATGGCGTTGGAATTAG
